>Addgene plasmid #185292 | ApoE4_47-300_mCh-SspB (pBS1069) | addgene full sequence | sequence record 363900 | Addgene NGS Result
AGATCTCCCGATCCCCTATGGTGCACTCTCAGTACAATCTGCTCTGATGCCGCATAGTTAAGCCAGTATC
TGCTCCCTGCTTGTGTGTTGGAGGTCGCTGAGTAGTGCGCGAGCAAAATTTAAGCTACAACAAGGCAAGG
CTTGACCGACAATTGCATGAAGAATCTGCTTAGGGTTAGGCGTTTTGCGCTGCTTCGCGATGTACGGGCC
AGATATACGCGTTGACATTGATTATTGACTAGTTATTAATAGTAATCAATTACGGGGTCATTAGTTCATA
GCCCATATATGGAGTTCCGCGTTACATAACTTACGGTAAATGGCCCGCCTGGCTGACCGCCCAACGACCC
CCGCCCATTGACGTCAATAATGACGTATGTTCCCATAGTAACGCCAATAGGGACTTTCCATTGACGTCAA
TGGGTGGAGTATTTACGGTAAACTGCCCACTTGGCAGTACATCAAGTGTATCATATGCCAAGTACGCCCC
CTATTGACGTCAATGACGGTAAATGGCCCGCCTGGCATTATGCCCAGTACATGACCTTATGGGACTTTCC
TACTTGGCAGTACATCTACGTATTAGTCATCGCTATTACCATGGTGATGCGGTTTTGGCAGTACATCAAT
GGGCGTGGATAGCGGTTTGACTCACGGGGATTTCCAAGTCTCCACCCCATTGACGTCAATGGGAGTTTGT
TTTGGCACCAAAATCAACGGGACTTTCCAAAATGTCGTAACAACTCCGCCCCATTGACGCAAATGGGCGG
TAGGCGTGTACGGTGGGAGGTCTATATAAGCAGAGCTCTCTGGCTAACTAGAGAACCCACTGCTTACTGG
CTTATCGAAATTAATACGACTCACTATAGGGAGACCCAAGCTGGCTAGCCACCATGGCCCTGGGGAGATT
TTGGGACTATCTGAGATGGGTGCAGACCCTGAGCGAGCAGGTGCAGGAGGAGCTCCTGAGCTCTCAGGTG
ACACAGGAACTGAGAGCCCTGATGGACGAGACTATGAAGGAACTGAAGGCCTACAAATCTGAGCTGGAAG
AGCAGCTGACCCCCGTGGCTGAAGAGACCCGCGCTCGCTTGTCCAAAGAGCTCCAGGCCGCCCAGGCCCG
GCTGGGTGCCGATATGGAGGACGTCCGCGGCCGCCTGGTCCAGTACCGCGGGGAAGTGCAGGCTATGCTG
GGGCAGTCTACAGAGGAGCTCCGGGTCAGACTGGCCTCTCACCTGCGGAAGCTGAGGAAGAGGTTGCTCC
GCGACGCCGACGACCTCCAGAAGCGCCTGGCTGTGTACCAGGCCGGCGCCCGGGAAGGCGCCGAGCGCGG
ACTCTCCGCTATCAGGGAGCGGCTCGGCCCTCTGGTTGAACAGGGCAGAGTCAGGGCTGCCACTGTGGGG
AGCCTCGCCGGACAGCCCCTCCAGGAGAGAGCCCAGGCCTGGGGCGAGCGCCTGCGAGCTAGAATGGAGG
AGATGGGGTCCAGAACCCGCGACCGCCTGGACGAAGTGAAGGAGCAGGTGGCCGAGGTGCGTGCCAAACT
GGAGGAACAGGCCCAGCAGATCCGCCTCCAGGCTGAGGCCTTCCAGGCCAGACTGAAGAGCTGGTTTGAG
CCTCTTGTGGAGGATATGCAGCGGCAGTGGGCCGGGCTGGTCGAGAAGTCCGGAGGCGGCGGATCCGGCG
GAATGGTGTCTAAAGGCGAGGAGGATAACATGGCTATAATCAAGGAATTTATGAGGTTCAAGGTGCATAT
GGAGGGATCTGTGAACGGTCACGAGTTCGAAATCGAGGGCGAAGGCGAGGGGCGACCCTATGAAGGGACA
CAGACGGCCAAACTGAAGGTGACCAAGGGTGGCCCCCTGCCTTTCGCCTGGGACATCCTGTCACCCCAGT
TTATGTACGGCTCTAAGGCTTACGTTAAGCACCCTGCCGATATTCCGGACTACTTGAAACTGAGCTTCCC
TGAAGGGTTCAAGTGGGAACGGGTAATGAATTTTGAGGATGGCGGTGTAGTCACAGTTACCCAGGACAGC
TCTCTTCAGGACGGAGAATTTATCTATAAGGTTAAACTTCGGGGCACTAACTTCCCATCAGACGGCCCCG
TGATGCAGAAGAAAACTATGGGCTGGGAAGCCAGCTCAGAACGCATGTATCCCGAGGACGGAGCACTGAA
GGGAGAAATCAAGCAGCGACTCAAGCTGAAGGATGGGGGACATTATGATGCTGAGGTCAAAACCACCTAT
AAGGCCAAGAAACCCGTTCAGCTTCCTGGGGCATACAACGTGAATATCAAACTGGATATTACATCCCATA
ACGAAGACTATACCATCGTGGAACAGTACGAGCGGGCCGAGGGCAGACATAGCACAGGGGGCATGGATGA
ATTGTACAAGGCGGCCGGATCCGGTGGTACCTCTGGAGGTAGCTCCCCGAAACGCCCTAAGCTGCTGCGT
GAATATTACGATTGGCTGGTTGATAACAGCTTTACCCCATATCTGGTGGTGGATGCCACATACCTGGGCG
TGAACGTGCCCGTGGAGTATGTGAAAGACGGTCAGATCGTGCTGAATCTGTCTGCAAGTGCGACCGGCAA
CCTGCAACTGACAAATGATTTTATCCAGTTCAACGCCCGCTTTAAGGGCGTGTCTCGTGAACTGTATATC
CCGATGGGTGCCGCTCTGGCCATTTACGCTCGCGAGAACGGCGATGGTGTGATGTTCGAACCAGAAGAAA
TCTATGACGAGCTGAATATTGGTTAAACCCGCTGATCAGCCTCGACTGTGCCTTCTAGTTGCCAGCCATC
TGTTGTTTGCCCCTCCCCCGTGCCTTCCTTGACCCTGGAAGGTGCCACTCCCACTGTCCTTTCCTAATAA
AATGAGGAAATTGCATCGCATTGTCTGAGTAGGTGTCATTCTATTCTGGGGGGTGGGGTGGGGCAGGACA
GCAAGGGGGAGGATTGGGAAGACAATAGCAGGCATGCTGGGGATGCGGTGGGCTCTATGGCTTCTGAGGC
GGAAAGAACCAGCTGGGGCTCTAGGGGGTATCCCC
[124 nt withheld, positions 3046-3169]
C
[91 nt withheld, positions 3171-3261]
A
[49 nt withheld, positions 3263-3311]
CCTTTGACGTTGGAGTCCACGTTCTTT
[37 nt withheld, positions 3339-3375]
ACCCTATCTCGGTCTATTCTTTTGATTTATAAGGGATTTTGCCGATTTCGGCCTATTGGTTAAAAAATGA
GCTGATTTAACAAAAATTTAACGCGAATTAATTCTGTGGAATGTGTGTCAGTTAGGGTGTGGAAAGTCCC
CAGGCTCCCCAGCAGGCAGAAGTATGCAAAGCATGCATCTCAATTAGTCAGCAACCAGGTGTGGAAAGTC
CCCAGGCTCCCCAGCAGGCAGAAGTATGCAAAGCATGCATCTCAATTAGTCAGCAACCATAGTCCCGCCC
CTAACTCCGCCCATCCCGCCCCTAACTCCGCCCAGTTCCGCCCATTCTCCGCCCCATGGCTGACTAATTT
TTTTTATTTATGCAGAGGCCGAGGCCGCCTCTGCCTCTGAGCTATTCCAGAAGTAGTGAGGAGGCTTTTT
TGGAGGCCTAGGCTTTTGCAAAAAGCTCCCGGGAGCTTGTATATCCATTTTCGGATCTGATCAGCACGTG
TTGACAATTAATCATCGGCATAGTATATCGGCATAGTATAATACGACAAGGTGAGGAACTAAACCATGGC
CAAGTTGACCAGTGCCGTTCCGGTGCTCACCGCGCGCGACGTCGCCGGAGCGGTCGAGTTCTGGACCGAC
CGGCTCGGGTTCTCCCGGGACTTCGTGGAGGACGACTTCGCCGGTGTGGTCCGGGACGACGTGACCCTGT
TCATCAGCGCGGTCCAGGACCAGGTGGTGCCGGACAACACCCTGGCCTGGGTGTGGGTGCGCGGCCTGGA
CGAGCTGTACGCCGAGTGGTCGGAGGTCGTGTCCACGAACTTCCGGGACGCCTCCGGGCCGGCCATGACC
GAGATCGGCGAGCAGCCGTGGGGGCGGGAGTTCGCCCTGCGCGACCCGGCCGGCAACTGCGTGCACTTCG
TGGCCGAGGAGCAGGACTGACACGTGCTACGAGATTTCGATTCCACCGCCGCCTTCTATGAAAGGTTGGG
CTTCGGAATCGTTTTCCGGGACGCCGGCTGGATGATCCTCCAGCGCGGGGATCTCATGCTGGAGTTCTTC
GCCCACCCCAACTTGTTTATTGCAGCTTATAATGGTTACAAATAAAGCAATAGCATCACAAATTTCACAA
ATAAAGCATTTTTTTCACTGCATTCTAGTTGTGGTTTGTCCAAACTCATCAATGTATCTTATCATGTCTG
TATACCGTCGACCTCTAGCTAGAGCTTGGCGTAATCATGGTCATAGCTGTTTCCTGTGTGAAATTGTTAT
CCGCTCACAATTCCACACAACATACGAGCCGGAAGCATAAAGTGTAAAGCCTGGGGTGCCTAATGAGTGA
GCTAACTTACATTAATTGCGTTGCGCTCACTGCCCGCTTTCCAGTCGGGAAACCTGTCGTGCCAGCTGCA
TTAATGAATCGGCCAACGCGCGGGGAGAGGCGGTTTGCGTATTGGGCGCTCTTCCGCTTCCTCGCTCACT
GACTCGCTGCGCTCGGTCGTTCGGCTGCGGCGAGCGGTATCAGCTCACTCAAAGGCGGTAATACGGTTAT
CCACAGAATCAGGGGATAACGCAGGAAAGAACATGTGAGCAAAAGGCCAGCAAAAGGCCAGGAACCGTAA
AAAGGCCGCGTTGCTGGCGTTTTTCCATAGGCTCCGCCCCCCTGACGAGCATCACAAAAATCGACGCTCA
AGTCAGAGGTGGCGAAACCCGACAGGACTATAAAGATACCAGGCGTTTCCCCCTGGAAGCTCCCTCGTGC
GCTCTCCTGTTCCGACCCTGCCGCTTACCGGATACCTGTCCGCCTTTCTCCCTTCGGGAAGCGTGGCGCT
TTCTCATAGCTCACGCTGTAGGTATCTCAGTTCGGTGTAGGTCGTTCGCTCCAAGCTGGGCTGTGTGCAC
GAACCCCCCGTTCAGCCCGACCGCTGCGCCTTATCCGGTAACTATCGTCTTGAGTCCAACCCGGTAAGAC
ACGACTTATCGCCACTGGCAGCAGCCACTGGTAACAGGATTAGCAGAGCGAGGTATGTAGGCGGTGCTAC
AGAGTTCTTGAAGTGGTGGCCTAACTACGGCTACACTAGAAGAACAGTATTTGGTATCTGCGCTCTGCTG
AAGCCAGTTACCTTCGGAAAAAGAGTTGGTAGCTCTTGATCCGGCAAACAAACCACCGCTGGTAGCGGTG
GTTTTTTTGTTTGCAAGCAGCAGATTACGCGCAGAAAAAAAGGATCTCAAGAAGATCCTTTGATCTTTTC
TACGGGGTCTGACGCTCAGTGGAACGAAAACTCACGTTAAGGGATTTTGGTCATGAGATTATCAAAAAGG
ATCTTCACCTAGATCCTTTTAAATTAAAAATGAAGTTTTAAATCAATCTAAAGTATATATGAGTAAACTT
GGTCTGACAGTTACCAATGCTTAATCAGTGAGGCACCTATCTCAGCGATCTGTCTATTTCGTTCATCCAT
AGTTGCCTGACTCCCCGTCGTGTAGATAACTACGATACGGGAGGGCTTACCATCTGGCCCCAGTGCTGCA
ATGATACCGCGAGACCCACGCTCACCGGCTCCAGATTTATCAGCAATAAACCAGCCAGCCGGAAGGGCCG
AGCGCAGAAGTGGTCCTGCAACTTTATCCGCCTCCATCCAGTCTATTAATTGTTGCCGGGAAGCTAGAGT
AAGTAGTTCGCCAGTTAATAGTTTGCGCAACGTTGTTGCCATTGCTACAGGCATCGTGGTGTCACGCTCG
TCGTTTGGTATGGCTTCATTCAGCTCCGGTTCCCAACGATCAAGGCGAGTTACATGATCCCCCATGTTGT
GCAAAAAAGCGGTTAGCTCCTTCGGTCCTCCGATCGTTGTCAGAAGTAAGTTGGCCGCAGTGTTATCACT
CATGGTTATGGCAGCACTGCATAATTCTCTTACTGTCATGCCATCCGTAAGATGCTTTTCTGTGACTGGT
GAGTACTCAACCAAGTCATTCTGAGAATAGTGTATGCGGCGACCGAGTTGCTCTTGCCCGGCGTCAATAC
GGGATAATACCGCGCCACATAGCAGAACTTTAAAAGTGCTCATCATTGGAAAACGTTCTTCGGGGCGAAA
ACTCTCAAGGATCTTACCGCTGTTGAGATCCAGTTCGATGTAACCCACTCGTGCACCCAACTGATCTTCA
GCATCTTTTACTTTCACCAGCGTTTCTGGGTGAGCAAAAACAGGAAGGCAAAATGCCGCAAAAAAGGGAA
TAAGGGCGACACGGAAATGTTGAATACTCATACTCTTCCTTTTTCAATATTATTGAAGCATTTATCAGGG
TTATTGTCTCATGAGCGGATACATATTTGAATGTATTTAGAAAAATAAACAAATAGGGGTTCCGCGCACA
TTTCCCCGAAAAGTGCCACCTGACGTCGACGGATCGGG
Features (pLannotate 1.2.2; 23 found; start..end, strand, type, name):
     17..69      -  misc_feature   bom (fragment): basis of mobility region from pBR322
    224..603     +  enhancer       CMV enhancer: human cytomegalovirus immediate early enhancer
    604..807     +  promoter       CMV promoter: human cytomegalovirus (CMV) immediate early promoter
    803..836     +  LTR            5' LTR (truncated) (fragment): truncated 5' long terminal repeat (LTR) from HIV-1
    852..870     +  promoter       T7 promoter: promoter for bacteriophage T7 RNA polymerase
    894..1658    +  CDS            APOE (fragment): APOE_HUMAN - Experimental evidence at protein level: Swiss-Prot protein existence level 1. (Microbial infection) Through its interaction with HCV envelope glycoprotein E2, participates in the attachment of HCV to HSPGs and other receptors (LDLr, VLDLr, and SR-B1) on the cell surface and to the assembly, maturation and infectivity of HCV viral particles (PubMed:25122793, PubMed:29695434). This interaction is probably promoted via the up-regulation of cellular autophagy by the virus (PubMed:29695434). From Homo sapiens (Human).
   1683..2390    +  CDS            mCherry: mCherry is a basic (constitutively fluorescent) red fluorescent protein published in 2004, derived from Discosoma sp.. It is reported to be a very rapidly-maturing monomer with low acid sensitivity.
   2421..2750    +  CDS            sspB (fragment): SSPB_HAEIN - Experimental evidence at protein level: Swiss-Prot protein existence level 1. Also stimulates degradation of the N-terminus of RseA (residues 1-108, alone or in complex with sigma-E) by ClpX-ClpP in a non-ssrA-mediated fashion. From Haemophilus influenzae (strain ATCC 51907 / DSM 11121 / KW20 / Rd).
   2776..3000    +  polyA_signal   bGH poly(A) signal: bovine growth hormone polyadenylation signal
   3004..3025    +  promoter       SV40 promoter (fragment): SV40 enhancer and early promoter
   3046..3474    +  rep_origin     f1 ori (sequence partly withheld): f1 bacteriophage origin of replication; arrow indicates direction of (+) strand synthesis
   3488..3817    +  promoter       SV40 promoter: SV40 enhancer and early promoter
   3865..3912    +  promoter       EM7 promoter: synthetic bacterial promoter&nbsp
   3931..4305    +  CDS            BleoR: antibiotic-binding protein; Sh ble from Streptoalloteichus hindustanus; confers resistance to bleomycin, phleomycin, and Zeocin™
   4315..4440    +  CDS            ble (fragment): BLE_KLEPN - Experimental evidence at protein level: Swiss-Prot protein existence level 1. Binding protein with a strong affinity to the bleomycin family of antibiotics. Binds to CL990; an antimitotic-antibiotic compound. From Klebsiella pneumoniae.
   4435..4556    +  polyA_signal   SV40 poly(A) signal: SV40 polyadenylation signal
   4629..4645    -  protein_bind   lac operator: The lac repressor binds to the lac operator to inhibit transcription in E. coli. This inhibition can be relieved by adding lactose or isopropyl-β-D-thiogalactopyranoside (IPTG). lac repressor encoded by lacI
   4653..4683    -  promoter       lac promoter: promoter for the E. coli lac operon
   4698..4719    -  protein_bind   CAP binding site: CAP binding activates transcription in the presence of cAMP. E. coli catabolite activator protein
   4732..4824    -  CDS            lacI (fragment): lac repressor; lacI; The lac repressor binds to the lac operator to inhibit transcription in E. coli. This inhibition can be relieved by adding lactose or isopropyl-β-D-thiogalactopyranoside (IPTG).
   5007..5595    -  rep_origin     ori: high-copy-number ColE1/pMB1/pBR322/pUC origin of replication
   5766..6626    -  CDS            AmpR: β-lactamase; bla; confers resistance to ampicillin, carbenicillin, and related antibiotics
   6627..6731    -  promoter       AmpR promoter: bla
