[The description below was written by a language model from this plasmid's Addgene catalogue record and pLannotate feature annotations shown in this document.]
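Description:
ApoE4_47-300_mCh-SspB (pBS1069) is a 6.8 kb mammalian expression plasmid built on the YK 02 mCh SspB backbone. It is propagated in E. coli from a high-copy ColE1/pUC-type origin under ampicillin selection (AmpR with its bla promoter). The backbone also carries an f1 phage origin, a residual bom fragment and lac promoter/operator remnants. A second marker cassette places the Sh ble bleomycin/Zeocin resistance gene behind tandem SV40 early and bacterial EM7 promoters, followed by an SV40 polyadenylation signal. This could in principle support selection in mammalian cells, although the record does not describe such use.

The payload is a single fusion open reading frame driven by the CMV immediate-early enhancer and promoter, with a T7 promoter just upstream of the coding region, and terminated by the bovine growth hormone poly(A) signal. The fusion begins with a 768 bp human insert encoding residues 47–300 of the ApoE4 isoform, introduced by Gibson cloning. It continues into the red fluorescent protein mCherry and ends with an SspB fragment. SspB is the binding partner of the iLID optogenetic module, and blue light exposes the iLID peptide so that SspB-tagged proteins are recruited to it.

The depositors co-expressed this construct with a separate plasmid encoding an iLID-fused FTH1 (ferritin heavy chain) scaffold. Illumination then concentrates the ApoE4 fragment on the multivalent scaffold, and mCherry fluorescence shows whether it forms light-inducible condensates in human cells. The plasmid comes from a study of natural and designed proteins that form condensates and attenuate apoptosis.
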