Addgene plasmid #185292: ApoE4_47-300_mCh-SspB (pBS1069)
Purpose: For the mammalian expression of the human protein ApoE4_47-300 attached to SspB for light inducible binding to iLID scaffolds. Systems like this can be used to induce condensate formation
Depositing lab: Pamela Silver. Depositing organization: Harvard Medical School. Publication: Natural and Designed Proteins Inspired by Extremotolerant Organisms Can Form Condensates and Attenuate Apoptosis in Human Cells. Veling MT, Nguyen DT, Thadani NN, Oster ME, Rollins NJ, Brock KP, Bethel NP, Lim S, Baker D, Way JC, Marks DS, Chang RL, Silver PA. ACS Synth Biol. 2022 Mar 18;11(3):1292-1302. doi: 10.1021/acssynbio.1c00572. Epub 2022 Feb 18. PubMed 35176859.
Backbone
  Vector backbone: YK 02 mCh SspB
  Vector type: Mammalian Expression
Growth in bacteria
  Bacterial resistance: Ampicillin, 100 μg/mL
  Growth temperature: 37°C
  Growth strain: DH5alpha
  Copy number: High Copy
Gene/Insert
  Gene/Insert name: ApoE4_47-300
  Species: H. sapiens (human)
  Insert size (bp): 768
  Cloning method: Gibson Cloning
Terms and licenses: Academic/Nonprofit Terms; Industry Terms: Not Available to Industry
Depositor comments: This plasmid encodes a protein fused to SspB. SspB will bind to iLID upon exposure to blue light. We used it to test for light inducible condensate formations using a scaffold protein (FTH1) bound to iLID which was expressed off a separate plasmid (see pBS1042 for the scaffold protein).
How to cite: ApoE4_47-300_mCh-SspB (pBS1069) was a gift from Pamela Silver (Addgene plasmid # 185292 ; http://n2t.net/addgene:185292 ; RRID:Addgene_185292)
